>Addgene plasmid #20486 | pWZL Neo Myr Flag FGFR1 | addgene full sequence | sequence record 258280 | Addgene NGS Result
GGCATTGATTATTGACTAGTTATTAATAGTAATCAATTACGGGGTCATTAGTTCATAGCCCATATATGGA
GTTCCGCGTTACATAACTTACGGTAAATGGCCCGCCTGGCTGACCGCCCAACGACCCCCGCCCATTGACG
TCAATAATGACGTATGTTCCCATAGTAACGCCAATAGGGACTTTCCATTGACGTCAATGGGTGGAGTATT
TACGGTAAACTGCCCACTTGGCAGTACATCAAGTGTATCATATGCCAAGTCCGCCCCCTATTGACGTCAA
TGACGGTAAATGGCCCGCCTGGCATTATGCCCAGTACATGACCTTACGGGACTTTCCTACTTGGCAGTAC
ATCTACGTATTAGTCATCGCTATTACCATGGTGATGCGGTTTTGGCAGTACACCAATGGGCGTGGATAGC
GGTTTGACTCACGGGGATTTCCAAGTCTCCACCCCATTGACGTCAATGGGAGTTTGTTTTGGCACCAAAA
TCAACGGGACTTTCCAAAATGTCGTAATAACCCCGCCCCGTTGACGCAAATGGGCGGTAGGCGTGTACGG
TGGGAGGTCTATATAAGCAGAGCTGGTTTAGTGAACCGCGCCAGTCCTCCGATTGACTGAGTCGCCCGGG
TACCCGTGTATCCAATAAACCCTCTTGCAGTTGCATCCGACTTGTGGTCTCGCTGTTCCTTGGGAGGGTC
TCCTCTGAGTGATTGACTACCCGTCAGCGGGGGTCTTTCATTTGGGGGCTCGTCCGGGATCGGGAGACCC
CTGCCCAGGGACCACCGACCCACCACCGGGAGGCAAGCTGGCCAGCAACTTATCTGTGTCTGTCCGATTG
TCTAGTGTCTATGACTGATTTTATGCGCCTGCGTCGGTACTAGTTAGCTAACTAGCTCTGTATCTGGCGG
ACCCGTGGTGGAACTGACGAGTTCTGAACACCCGGCCGCAACCCTGGGAGACGTCCCAGGGACTTTGGGG
GCCGTTTTTGTGGCCCGACCTGAGGAAGGGAGTCGATGTGGAATCCGACCCCGTCAGGATATGTGGTTCT
GGTAGGAGACGAGAACCTAAAACAGTTCCCGCCTCCGTCTGAATTTTTGCTTTCGGTTTGGAACCGAAGC
CGCGCGTCTTGTCTGCTGCAGCGCTGCAGCATCGTTCTGTGTTGTCTCTGTCTGACTGTGTTTCTGTATT
TGTCTGAAAATTAGGGCCAGACTGTTACCACTCCCTTAAGTTTGACCTTAGGTCACTGGAAAGATGTCGA
GCGGATCGCTCACAACCAGTCGGTAGATGTCAAGAAGAGACGTTGGGTTACCTTCTGCTCTGCAGAATGG
CCAACCTTTAACGTCGGATGGCCGCGAGACGGCACCTTTAACCGAGACCTCATCACCCAGGTTAAGATCA
AGGTCTTTTCACCTGGCCCGCATGGACACCCAGACCAGGTCCCCTACATCGTGACCTGGGAAGCCTTGGC
TTTTGACCCCCCTCCCTGGGTCAAGCCCTTTGTACACCCTAAGCCTCCGCCTCCTCTTCCTCCATCCGCC
CCGTCTCTCCCCCTTGAACCTCCTCGTTCGACCCCGCCTCGATCCTCCCTTTATCCAGCCCTCACTCCTT
CTCTAGGCGCCGGCCGGATCCAGAATTCGCCACCATGGGGTCTTCAAAATCTAAACCAAAGGACCCCAGC
CAGCGCCGGCGCAGGATCCGAGGTTACCTTGACTACAAAGACGATGACGACAAGCAATTGACAAGTTTGT
ACAAAAAAGTTGGCATGTGGAGCTGGAAGTGCCTCCTCTTCTGGGCTGTGCTGGTCACAGCCACACTCTG
CACCGCTAGGCCGTCCCCGACCTTGCCTGAACAAGCCCAGCCCTGGGGAGCCCCTGTGGAAGTGGAGTCC
TTCCTGGTCCACCCCGGTGACCTGCTGCAGCTTCGCTGTCGGCTGCGGGACGATGTGCAGAGCATCAACT
GGCTGCGGGACGGGGTGCAGCTGGCGGAAAGCAACCGCACCCGCATCACAGGGGAGGAGGTGGAGGTGCA
GGACTCCGTGCCCGCAGACTCCGGCCTCTATGCTTGCGTAACCAGCAGCCCCTCGGGCAGTGACACCACC
TACTTCTCCGTCAATGTTTCAGATGCTCTCCCCTCCTCGGAGGATGATGATGATGATGATGACTCCTCTT
CAGAGGAGAAAGAAACAGATAACACCAAACCAAACCGTATGCCCGTAGCTCCATATTGGACATCCCCAGA
AAAGATGGAAAAGAAATTGCATGCAGTGCCGGCTGCCAAGACAGTGAAGTTCAAATGCCCTTCCAGTGGG
ACCCCAAACCCCACACTGCGCTGGTTGAAAAATGGCAAAGAATTCAAACCTGACCACAGAATTGGAGGCT
ACAAGGTCCGTTATGCCACCTGGAGCATCATAATGGACTCTGTGGTGCCCTCTGACAAGGGCAACTACAC
CTGCATTGTGGAGAATGAGTACGGCAGCATCAACCACACATACCAGCTGGATGTCGTGGAGCGGTCCCCT
CACCGGCCCATCCTGCAAGCAGGGTTGCCCGCCAACAAAACAGTGGCCCTGGGTAGCAACGTGGAGTTCA
TGTGTAAGGTGTACAGTGACCCGCAGCCGCACATCCAGTGGCTAAAGCACATCGAGGTGAATGGGAGCAA
GATTGGCCCAGACAACCTGCCTTATGTCCAGATCTTGAAGACTGCTGGAGTTAATACCACCGACAAAGAG
ATGGAGGTGCTTCACTTAAGAAATGTCTCCTTTGAGGACGCAGGGGAGTATACGTGCTTGGCGGGTAACT
CTATCGGACTCTCCCATCACTCTGCATGGTTGACCGTTCTGGAAGCCCTGGAAGAGAGGCCGGCAGTGAT
GACCTCGCCCCTGTACCTGGAGATCATCATCTATTGCACAGGGGCCTTCCTCATCTCCTGCATGGTGGGG
TCGGTCATCGTCTACAAGATGAAGAGTGGTACCAAGAAGAGTGACTTCCACAGCCAGATGGCTGTGCACA
AGCTGGCCAAGAGCATCCCTCTGCGCAGACAGGTGTCTGCTGACTCCAGTGCATCCATGAACTCTGGGGT
TCTTCTGGTTCGGCCATCACGGCTCTCCTCCAGTGGGACTCCCATGCTAGCAGGGGTCTCTGAGTATGAG
CTTCCCGAAGACCCTCGCTGGGAGCTGCCTCGGGACAGACTGGTCTTAGGCAAACCCCTGGGAGAGGGCT
GCTTTGGGCAGGTGGTGTTGGCAGAGGCTATCGGGCTGGACAAGGACAAACCCAACCGTGTGACCAAAGT
GGCTGTGAAGATGTTGAAGTCGGACGCAACAGAGAAAGACTTGTCAGACCTGATCTCAGAAATGGAGATG
ATGAAGATGATCGGGAAGCATAAGAATATCATCAACCTGCTGGGGGCCTGCACGCAGGATGGTCCCTTGT
ATGTCATCGTGGAGTATGCCTCCAAGGGCAACCTGCGGGAGTACCTGCAGGCCCGGAGGCCCCCAGGGCT
GGAATACTGCTACAACCCCAGCCACAACCCAGAGGAGCAGCTCTCCTCCAAGGACCTGGTGTCCTGCGCC
TACCAGGTGGCCCGAGGCATGGAGTATCTGGCCTCCAAGAAGTGCATACACCGAGACCTGGCAGCCAGGA
ATGTCCTGGTGACAGAGGACAATGTGATGAAGATAGCAGACTTTGGCCTCGCACGGGACATTCACCACAT
CGACTACTATAAAAAGACAACCAACGGCCGACTGCCTGTGAAGTGGATGGCACCCGAGGCATTATTTGAC
CGGATCTACACCCACCAGAGTGATGTGTGGTCTTTCGGGGTGCTCCTGTGGGAGATCTTCACTCTGGGCG
GCTCCCCATACCCCGGTGTGCCTGTGGAGGAACTTTTCAAGCTGCTGAAGGAGGGTCACCGCATGGACAA
GCCCAGTAACTGCACCAACGAGCTGTACATGATGATGCGGGACTGCTGGCATGCAGTGCCCTCACAGAGA
CCCACCTTCAAGCAGCTGGTGGAAGACCTGGACCGCATCGTGGCCTTGACCTCCAACCAGGAGTACCTGG
ACCTGTCCATGCCCCTGGACCAGTACTCCCCCAGCTTTCCCGACACCCGGAGCTCTACGTGCTCCTCAGG
GGAGGATTCCGTCTTCTCTCATGAGCCGCTGCCCGAGGAGCCCTGCCTGCCCCGACACCCAGCCCAGCTT
GCCAATGGCGGACTCAAACGCCGCTGCCCAACTTTCTTGTACAAAGTGGTTTGATCTAGTCGACCAATTC
CGGTTATTTTCCACCATATTGCCGTCTTTTGGCAATGTGAGGGCCCGGAAACCTGGCCCTGTCTTCTTGA
CGAGCATTCCTAGGGGTCTTTCCCCTCTCGCCAAAGGAATGCAAGGTCTGTTGAATGTCGTGAAGGAAGC
AGTTCCTCTGGAAGCTTCTTGAAGACAAACAACGTCTGTAGCGACCCTTTGCAGGCAGCGGAACCCCCCA
CCTGGCGACAGGTGCCTCTGCGGCCAAAAGCCACGTGTATAAGATACACCTGCAAAGGCGGCACAACCCC
AGTGCCACGTTGTGAGTTGGATAGTTGTGGAAAGAGTCAAATGGCTCTCCTCAAGCGTATTCAACAAGGG
GCTGAAGGATGCCCAGAAGGTACCCCATTGTATGGGATCTGATCTGGGGCCTCGGTGCACATGCTTTACA
TGTGTTTAGTCGAGGTTAAAAAACGTCTAGGCCCCCCGAACCACGGGGACGTGGTTTTCCTTTGAAAAAC
ACGATGATAATACCATGATTGAACAAGATGGATTGCACGCAGGTTCTCCGGCCGCTTGGGTGGAGAGGCT
ATTCGGCTATGACTGGGCACAACAGACAATCGGCTGCTCTGATGCCGCCGTGTTCCGGCTGTCAGCGCAG
GGGCGCCCGGTTCTTTTTGTCAAGACCGACCTGTCCGGTGCCCTGAATGAACTGCAGGACGAGGCAGCGC
GGCTATCGTGGCTGGCCACGACGGGCGTTCCTTGCGCAGCTGTGCTCGACGTTGTCACTGAAGCGGGAAG
GGACTGGCTGCTATTGGGCGAAGTGCCGGGGCAGGATCTCCTGTCATCTCACCTTGCTCCTGCCGAGAAA
GTATCCATCATGGCTGATGCAATGCGGCGGCTGCATACGCTTGATCCGGCTACCTGCCCATTCGACCACC
AAGCGAAACATCGCATCGAGCGAGCACGTACTCGGATGGAAGCCGGTCTTGTCGATCAGGATGATCTGGA
CGAAGAGCATCAGGGGCTCGCGCCAGCCGAACTGTTCGCCAGGCTCAAGGCGCGCATGCCCGACGGCGAG
GATCTCGTCGTGACCCATGGCGATGCCTGCTTGCCGAATATCATGGTGGAAAATGGCCGCTTTTCTGGAT
TCATCGACTGTGGCCGGCTGGGTGTGGCGGACCGCTATCAGGACATAGCGTTGGCTACCCGTGATATTGC
TGAAGAGCTTGGCGGCGAATGGGCTGACCGCTTCCTCGTGCTTTACGGTATCGCCGCTCCCGATTCGCAG
CGCATCGCCTTCTATCGCCTTCTTGACGAGTTCTTCTGAGCGGGACTCTGGGGTTCGCATCGATAAAATA
AAAGATTTTATTTAGTCTCCAGAAAAAGGGGGGAATGAAAGACCCCACCTGTAGGTTTGGCAAGCTAGCT
TAAGTAACGCCATTTTGCAAGGCATGGAAAAATACATAACTGAGAATAGAGAAGTTCAGATCAAGGTCAG
GAACAGATGGAACAGCTGAATATGGGCCAAACAGGATATCTGTGGTAAGCAGTTCCTGCCCCGGCTCAGG
GCCAAGAACAGATGGAACAGCTGAATATGGGCCAAACAGGATATCTGTGGTAAGCAGTTCCTGCCCCGGC
TCAGGGCCAAGAACAGATGGTCCCCAGATGCGGTCCAGCCCTCAGCAGTTTCTAGAGAACCATCAGATGT
TTCCAGGGTGCCCCAAGGACCTGAAATGACCCTGTGCCTTATTTGAACTAACCAATCAGTTCGCTTCTCG
CTTCTGTTCGCGCGCTTCTGCTCCCCGAGCTCAATAAAAGAGCCCACAACCCCTCACTCGGGGCGCCAGT
CCTCCGATTGACTGAGTCGCCCGGGTACCCGTGTATCCAATAAACCCTCTTGCAGTTGCATCCGACTTGT
GGTCTCGCTGTTCCTTGGGAGGGTCTCCTCTGAGTGATTGACTACCCGTCAGCGGGGGTCTTTCACAGGC
CAGTGGGGCCGCACTTTTCGGGGAAATGTGCGCGGAACCCCTATTTGTTTATTTTTCTAAATACATTCAA
ATATGTATCCGCTCATGAGACAATAACCCTGATAAATGCTTCAATAATATTGAAAAAGGAAGAGTATGAG
TATTCAACATTTCCGTGTCGCCCTTATTCCCTTTTTTGCGGCATTTTGCCTTCCTGTTTTTGCTCACCCA
GAAACGCTGGTGAAAGTAAAAGATGCTGAAGATCAGTTGGGTGCACGAGTGGGTTACATCGAACTGGATC
TCAACAGCGGTAAGATCCTTGAGAGTTTTCGCCCCGAAGAACGTTTTCCAATGATGAGCACTTTTAAAGT
TCTGCTATGTGGCGCGGTATTATCCCGTATTGACGCCGGGCAAGAGCAACTCGGTCGCCGCATACACTAT
TCTCAGAATGACTTGGTTGAGTACTCACCAGTCACAGAAAAGCATCTTACGGATGGCATGACAGTAAGAG
AATTATGCAGTGCTGCCATAACCATGAGTGATAACACTGCGGCCAACTTACTTCTGACAACGATCGGAGG
ACCGAAGGAGCTAACCGCTTTTTTGCACAACATGGGGGATCATGTAACTCGCCTTGATCGTTGGGAACCG
GAGCTGAATGAAGCCATACCAAACGACGAGCGTGACACCACGATGCCTGTAGCAATGGCAACAACGTTGC
GCAAACTATTAACTGGCGAACTACTTACTCTAGCTTCCCGGCAACAATTAATAGACTGGATGGAGGCGGA
TAAAGTTGCAGGACCACTTCTGCGCTCGGCCCTTCCGGCTGGCTGGTTTATTGCTGATAAATCTGGAGCC
GGTGAGCGTGGGTCTCGCGGTATCATTGCAGCACTGGGGCCAGATGGTAAGCCCTCCCGTATCGTAGTTA
TCTACACGACGGGGAGTCAGGCAACTATGGATGAACGAAATAGACAGATCGCTGAGATAGGTGCCTCACT
GATTAAGCATTGGTAACTGTCAGACCAAGTTTACTCATATATACTTTAGATTGATTTGCGGCCGCGAAAA
GGACAAGCAGCGAAAATTCACGCCCCCTTGGGAGGTGGCGGCATATGCAAAGGATAGCACTCCCACTCTA
CTACTGGGTATCATATGCTGACTGTATATGCATGAGGATAGCATATGCTACCCGGATACAGATTAGGATA
GCATATACTACCCAGATATAGATTAGGATAGCATATGCTACCCAGATATAGATTAGGATAGCCTATGCTA
CCCAGATATAAATTAGGATAGCATATACTACCCAGATATAGATTAGGATAGCATATGCTACCCAGATATA
GATTAGGATAGCCTATGCTACCCAGATATAGATTAGGATAGCATATGCTATCCAGATATTTGGGTAGTAT
ATGCTACCCATGGCAACATTAGCCCACCGTGCTCTCAGCGACCTCGTGAATATGAGGACCAACAACCCTG
TGCTTGGCGCTCAGGCGCAAGTGTGTGTAATTTGTCCTCCAGATCGCAGCAATCGCGCCCCTATCTTGGC
CCGCCCACCTACTTATGCAGGTATTCCCCGGGGTGCCATTAGTGGTTTTGTGGGCAAGTGGTTTGACCGC
AGTGGTTAGCGGGGTTACAATCAGCCAAGTTATTACACCCTTATTTTACAGTCCAAAACCGCAGGGCGGC
GTGTGGGGGCTGACGCGTGCCCCCACTCCACAATTTCAAAAAAAAGAGTGGCCACTTGTCTTTGTTTATG
GGCCCCATTGGCGTGGAGCCCCGTTTAATTTTCGGGGGTGTTAGAGACAACCAGTGGAGTCCGCTGCTGT
CGGCGTCCACTCTCTTTCCCCTTGTTACAAATAGAGTGTAACAACATGGTTCACCTGTCTTGGTCCCTGC
CTGGGACACATCTTAATAACCCCAGTATCATATTGCACTAGGATTATGTGTTGCCCATAGCCATAAATTC
GTGTGAGATGGACATCCAGTCTTTACGGCTTGTCCCCACCCCATGGATTTCTATTGTTAAAGATATTCAG
AATGTTTCATTCCTACACTAGTATTTATTGCCCAAGGGGTTTGTGAGGGTTATATTGGTGTCATAGCACA
ATGCCACCACTGAACCCCCCGTCCAAATTTTATTCTGGGGGCGTCACCTGAAACCTTGTTTTCGAGCACC
TCACATACACCTTACTGTTCACAACTCAGCAGTTATTCTATTAGCTAAACGAAGGAGAATGAAGAAGCAG
GCGAAGATTCAGGAGAGTTCACTGCCCGCTCCTTGATCTTCAGCCACTGCCCTTGTGACTAAAATGGTTC
ACTACCCTCGTGGAATCCTGACCCCATGTAAATAAAACCGTGACAGCTCATGGGGTGGGAGATATCGCTG
TTCCTTAGGACCCTTTTACTAACCCTAATTCGATAGCATATGCTTCCCGTTGGGTAACATATGCTATTGA
ATTAGGGTTAGTCTGGATAGTATATACTACTACCCGGGAAGCATATGCTACCCGTTTAGGGTTAACAAGG
GGGCCTTATAAACACTATTGCTAATGCCCTCTTGAGGGTCCGCTTATCGGTAGCTACACAGGCCCCTCTG
ATTGACGTTGGTGTAGCCTCCCGTAGTCTTCCTGGGCCCCTGGGAGGTACATGTCGGCCGCAAAAGGATC
TAGGTGAAGATCCTTTTTGATAATCTCATGACCAAAATCCCTTAACGTGAGTTTTCGTTCCACTGAGCGT
CAGACCCCGTAGAAAAGATCAAAGGATCTTCTTGAGATCCTTTTTTTCTGCGCGTAATCTGCTGCTTGCA
AACAAAAAAACCACCGCTACCAGCGGTGGTTTGTTTGCCGGATCAAGAGCTACCAACTCTTTTTCCGAAG
GTAACTGGCTTCAGCAGAGCGCAGATACCAAATACTGTTCTTCTAGTGTAGCCGTAGTTAGGCCACCACT
TCAAGAACTCTGTAGCACCGCCTACATACCTCGCTCTGCTAATCCTGTTACCAGTGGCTGCTGCCAGTGG
CGATAAGTCGTGTCTTACCGGGTTGGACTCAAGACGATAGTTACCGGATAAGGCGCAGCGGTCGGGCTGA
ACGGGGGGTTCGTGCACACAGCCCAGCTTGGAGCGAACGACCTACACCGAACTGAGATACCTACAGCGTG
AGCTATGAGAAAGCGCCACGCTTCCCGAAGGGAGAAAGGCGGACAGGTATCCGGTAAGCGGCAGGGTCGG
AACAGGAGAGCGCACGAGGGAGCTTCCAGGGGGAAACGCCTGGTATCTTTATAGTCCTGTCGGGTTTCGC
CACCTCTGACTTGAGCGTCGATTTTTGTGATGCTCGTCAGGGGGGCGGAGCCTATGGAAAAACGCCAGCA
ACGCGGCCTTTTTACGGTTCCTGGCCTTTTGCTGGCCTTTTGCTCACATGTTCTTTCCTGCGTTATCCCC
TGATTCTGTGGATAACCGTATTACCGCCTTTGAGTGAGCTGATACCGCTCGCCGCAGCCGAACGACCGAG
CGCAGCGAGTCAGTGAGCGAGGAAGCGGAAGAGCGCCCAATACGCAAACCGCCTCTCCCCGCGCGTTGGC
CGATTCATTAATGCAACTATGGTTGGCGCGTTGTAAACGTTAATATTTTGTTAAAATTCGCGTTAAATTT
TTGTTAAATCAGCTCATTTTTTAACCAATAGACCGAAATCGGCAAAATCCCTTATAAATCAAAAGAATAG
CCCGAGATAGAGT
[37 nt withheld, positions 9954-9990]
AAAGAACGTGGACTCCAACGTCAAAGG
[141 nt withheld, positions 10018-10158]
G
[46 nt withheld, positions 10160-10205]
A
[76 nt withheld, positions 10207-10282]
CCGATCTTCAATATTGGCCATTAGCCATATTATTCATTGGTTATATAGCATAAATCAATATTGGCTATTG
GCCATTGCATACGTTGTATCTATATCATAATATGTACATTTATATTGGCTCATGTCCAATATGACCGCCA
TGTT
Features (pLannotate 1.2.2; 19 found; start..end, strand, type, name):
      3..380     +  enhancer       CMV enhancer: human cytomegalovirus immediate early enhancer
    382..581     +  promoter       CMV promoter: human cytomegalovirus (CMV) immediate early promoter
    598..742     +  LTR            3' LTR (ΔU3) (fragment): self-inactivating 3' long terminal repeat (LTR) from Moloney murine leukemia virus
    864..1138    +  misc_feature   MESV Ψ (fragment): packaging signal of murine embryonic stem cell virus
   1205..1621    +  CDS            gag (truncated): truncated Moloney murine leukemia virus (MMLV) gag gene lacking the start codon
   1669..1686    +  CDS            myr (fragment): N-myristoylation signal from Src kinase (Pellman et al., 1985; Kaplan et al., 1988)
   1742..1759    +  protein_bind   attB1 (fragment): mutant version of attB; core recombination site for the Gateway® BP reaction BP Clonase™
   1765..4224    +  CDS            FGFR1: FGFR1_HUMAN - Also known as BFGFR, CEK, FGFBR, FLG, FLT2, HBGFR. Experimental evidence at protein level: Swiss-Prot protein existence level 1. Tyrosine-protein kinase that acts as cell-surface receptor for fibroblast growth factors and plays an essential role in the regulation of embryonic development, cell proliferation, differentiation and migration. Required for normal mesoderm patterning and correct axial organization during embryonic development, normal skeletogenesis and normal development of the gonadotropin-releasing hormone (GnRH) neuronal system. Phosphorylates PLCG1, FRS2, GAB1 and
   4227..4250    -  protein_bind   attB2: mutant version of attB; recombination site for the Gateway® BP reaction BP Clonase™
   4309..4770    +  misc_feature   IRES: internal ribosome entry site (IRES) of the encephalomyocarditis virus (EMCV)
   4775..5566    +  CDS            neo: KKA2_KLEPN - Also known as kan, nptII. Experimental evidence at protein level: Swiss-Prot protein existence level 1. Resistance to kanamycin, neomycin, paromomycin, ribostamycin, butirosin and gentamicin B. From Klebsiella pneumoniae.
   5634..5755    +  LTR            3' LTR (ΔU3) (fragment): self-inactivating 3' long terminal repeat (LTR) from Moloney murine leukemia virus
   5756..6225    +  LTR            LTR: long terminal repeat from Moloney murine leukemia virus
   6261..6365    +  promoter       AmpR promoter: bla
   6366..7226    +  CDS            AmpR: β-lactamase; bla; confers resistance to ampicillin, carbenicillin, and related antibiotics
   7385..8736    +  rep_origin     oriP (fragment): Epstein-Barr virus oriP replication origin (Yates et al., 2000)
   8992..9580    +  rep_origin     ori: high-copy-number ColE1/pMB1/pBR322/pUC origin of replication
   9763..9815    +  CDS            lacI (fragment): lac repressor; lacI; The lac repressor binds to the lac operator to inhibit transcription in E. coli. This inhibition can be relieved by adding lactose or isopropyl-β-D-thiogalactopyranoside (IPTG).
   9831..10282   -  rep_origin     M13 ori (sequence partly withheld): M13 bacteriophage origin of replication; arrow indicates direction of (+) strand synthesis
