[The description below was written by a language model from this plasmid's Addgene catalogue record and pLannotate feature annotations shown in this document.]
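Description:
pWZL Neo Myr Flag FGFR1 is a Moloney murine leukemia virus-based retroviral vector for stable expression of human FGFR1 (fibroblast growth factor receptor 1, a receptor tyrosine kinase) in mammalian cells. It was made by a Gateway LR reaction that moved the FGFR1 ORF from an entry clone into the pWZL-Neo-Myr-Flag-DEST backbone, leaving attB1 and attB2 sites flanking the insert. In bacteria the roughly 10.4 kb plasmid is maintained through a high-copy ColE1/pUC-type origin and ampicillin resistance. The annotation also detects an M13 phage origin, a partial Epstein-Barr virus oriP and a small lacI remnant in the backbone.

The feature table shows a CMV enhancer/promoter joined to a partial LTR at the 5′ end, an arrangement that typically drives production of the genomic RNA in packaging cells. This is followed by a Ψ packaging signal and a truncated gag segment lacking its start codon, which aid encapsidation. Downstream lies a Src-derived N-myristoylation signal upstream of the FGFR1 coding sequence. The catalogue lists a Flag epitope as a second N-terminal tag, though the automated annotation does not call it separately. Myristoylation tethers the fusion protein to membranes, a strategy generally used to promote constitutive kinase activity. An EMCV IRES after the insert allows translation of the neomycin phosphotransferase gene from the same transcript, so transduced cells can be selected with G418, and the cassette ends in the 3′ MMLV LTR.

The construct belongs to a library of myristoylated, Flag-tagged kinase clones built for functional screens for oncogenic kinases. The depositors note that the gene identity was verified, but that the clone was not fully sequenced for minor mutations.
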