Addgene plasmid #20486: pWZL Neo Myr Flag FGFR1
Depositing lab: William Hahn & Jean Zhao. Depositing organization: Dana-Farber Cancer Institute. Publication: Integrative Genomic Approaches Identify IKBKE as a Breast Cancer Oncogene (Kinase Library Clones). Boehm JS, Zhao JJ, Yao J, Kim SY, Firestein R, Dunn IF, Sjostrom SK, Garraway LA, Weremowicz S, Richardson AL, Greulich H, Stewart CJ, Mulvey LA, Shen RR, Ambrogio L, Hirozane-Kishikawa T, Hill DE, Vidal M, Meyerson M, Grenier JK, Hinkle G, Root DE, Roberts TM, Lander ES, Polyak K, Hahn WC. Cell. 2007 Jun 15. 129(6):1065-1079. 10.1016/j.cell.2007.03.052 PubMed 17574021.
Backbone
  Vector backbone: pWZL-Neo-Myr-Flag-DEST
  Backbone manufacturer: William Hahn Lab (available at Addgene, #15300)
  Vector type: Mammalian Expression, Retroviral
  Selectable markers: Neomycin (select with G418)
Growth in bacteria
  Bacterial resistance: Ampicillin, 100 μg/mL
  Growth temperature: 37°C
  Growth strain: Stbl3
  Growth instructions: Stbl3 cells to prevent recombination.
  Copy number: Unknown
Gene/Insert
  Gene/Insert name: FGFR1 (alt name: fibroblast growth factor receptor 1 (fms-related tyrosine kinase 2, Pfeiffer syndrome))
  Species: H. sapiens (human)
  GenBank ID: NM_000604
  Entrez Gene: FGFR1 (a.k.a. BFGFR, CD331, CEK, ECCL, FGFBR, FGFR-1, FLG, FLT-2, FLT2, HBGFR, HH2, HRTFDS, KAL2, N-SAM, OGD, bFGF-R-1)
  Tag / fusion protein: Myr (N terminal on backbone); Flag (N terminal on backbone)
  Cloning method: Gateway Cloning
  Sequencing primers: 5′ pWZL-Fwd (GAA CCT CCT CGT TCG ACC); 3′ pWZL-Rev (TTC CGG GCC CTC ACA TTG)
Resource information
  A portion of this plasmid was derived from a plasmid made by: 5-D1
Terms and licenses: Academic/Nonprofit Terms; Industry Terms: Not Available to Industry
Depositor comments: ORFs were cloned into Gateway compatible pEntry vectors. An LR recombination reaction was performed to move the ORF to pWZL-Neo-Myr-Flag DEST such that the ORF would have 5' myristoylation and flag tags. This plasmid is part of a kinase library, and the gene has been verified, but has not been fully sequenced for minor mutations. Please see the following link for plasmids from this article that are not part of the kinase library http://www.addgene.org/pubmed/17574021
How to cite: pWZL Neo Myr Flag FGFR1 was a gift from William Hahn & Jean Zhao (Addgene plasmid # 20486 ; http://n2t.net/addgene:20486 ; RRID:Addgene_20486)
